>Addgene plasmid #163396 | Ssh1 gRNA#3 | addgene full sequence | sequence record 341102 | Addgene NGS Result
TTTGAATGTATTTAGAAAAATAAACAAATAGGGGTTCCGCGCACATTTCCCCGAAAAGTGCCACCTGACG
TGAGGGCCTATTTCCCATGATTCCTTCATATTTGCATATACGATACAAGGCTGTTAGAGAGATAATTAGA
ATTAATTTGACTGTAAACACAAAGATATTAGTACAAAATACGTGACGTAGAAAGTAATAATTTCTTGGGT
AGTTTGCAGTTTTAAAATTATGTTTTAAAATGGACTATCATATGCTTACCGTAACTTGAAAGTATTTCGA
TTTCTTGGCTTTATATATCTTGTGGAAAGGACGAAACACCGTCCCCATCGAGGTGAATCTGTTTTAGAGC
TAGAAATAGCAAGTTAAAATAAGGCTAGTCCGTTATCAACTTGAAAAAGTGGCACCGAGTCGGTGCTTTT
TTTCTAGACCCAGCTTTCTTGTACAAAGTTGGCATTAGATCCGCTGCATTAATGAATCGGCCAACGCGCG
GGGAGAGGCGGTTTGCGTATTGGGCGCTCTTCCGCTTCCTCGCTCACTGACTCGCTGCGCTCGGTCGTTC
GGCTGCGGCGAGCGGTATCAGCTCACTCAAAGGCGGTAATACGGTTATCCACAGAATCAGGGGATAACGC
AGGAAAGAACATGTGAGCAAAAGGCCAGAATTCGAGCTCGGTACCCGGGGATCCTCTAGAGTCGACCTGC
AGGCATGCAAGCTTGGCGTAATCATGGTCATAGCTGTTTCCTGTGTGAAATTGTTATCCGCTCACAATTC
CACACAACATACGAGCCGGAAGCATAAAGTGTAAAGCCTGGGGTGCCTAATGAGTGAGCTAACTCACATT
AATTGCGTTGCGCTCACTGCCCGCTTTCCAGTCGGGAAACCTGTCGTGCCAGCTGCATTAATGAATCGGC
CAACGCGCGGGGAGAGGCGGTTTGCGTATTGGGCGCTCTTCCGCTTCCTCGCTCACTGACTCGCTGCGCT
CGGTCGTTCGGCTGCGGCGAGCGGTATCAGCTCACTCAAAGGCGGTAATACGGTTATCCACAGAATCAGG
GGATAACGCAGGAAAGAACATGTGAGCAAAAGGCCAGCAAAAGGCCAGGAACCGTAAAAAGGCCGCGTTG
CTGGCGTTTTTCCATAGGCTCCGCCCCCCTGACGAGCATCACAAAAATCGACGCTCAAGTCAGAGGTGGC
GAAACCCGACAGGACTATAAAGATACCAGGCGTTTCCCCCTGGAAGCTCCCTCGTGCGCTCTCCTGTTCC
GACCCTGCCGCTTACCGGATACCTGTCCGCCTTTCTCCCTTCGGGAAGCGTGGCGCTTTCTCATAGCTCA
CGCTGTAGGTATCTCAGTTCGGTGTAGGTCGTTCGCTCCAAGCTGGGCTGTGTGCACGAACCCCCCGTTC
AGCCCGACCGCTGCGCCTTATCCGGTAACTATCGTCTTGAGTCCAACCCGGTAAGACACGACTTATCGCC
ACTGGCAGCAGCCACTGGTAACAGGATTAGCAGAGCGAGGTATGTAGGCGGTGCTACAGAGTTCTTGAAG
TGGTGGCCTAACTACGGCTACACTAGAAGAACAGTATTTGGTATCTGCGCTCTGCTGAAGCCAGTTACCT
TCGGAAAAAGAGTTGGTAGCTCTTGATCCGGCAAACAAACCACCGCTGGTAGCGGTGGTTTTTTTGTTTG
CAAGCAGCAGATTACGCGCAGAAAAAAAGGATCTCAAGAAGATCCTTTGATCTTTTCTACGGGGTCTGAC
GCTCAGTGGAACGAAAACTCACGTTAAGGGATTTTGGTCATGAGATTATCAAAAAGGATCTTCACCTAGA
TCCTTTTAAATTAAAAATGAAGTTTTAAATCAATCTAAAGTATATATGAGTAAACTTGGTCTGACAGTTA
CCAATGCTTAATCAGTGAGGCACCTATCTCAGCGATCTGTCTATTTCGTTCATCCATAGTTGCCTGACTC
CCCGTCGTGTAGATAACTACGATACGGGAGGGCTTACCATCTGGCCCCAGTGCTGCAATGATACCGCGAG
ACCCACGCTCACCGGCTCCAGATTTATCAGCAATAAACCAGCCAGCCGGAAGGGCCGAGCGCAGAAGTGG
TCCTGCAACTTTATCCGCCTCCATCCAGTCTATTAATTGTTGCCGGGAAGCTAGAGTAAGTAGTTCGCCA
GTTAATAGTTTGCGCAACGTTGTTGCCATTGCTACAGGCATCGTGGTGTCACGCTCGTCGTTTGGTATGG
CTTCATTCAGCTCCGGTTCCCAACGATCAAGGCGAGTTACATGATCCCCCATGTTGTGCAAAAAAGCGGT
TAGCTCCTTCGGTCCTCCGATCGTTGTCAGAAGTAAGTTGGCCGCAGTGTTATCACTCATGGTTATGGCA
GCACTGCATAATTCTCTTACTGTCATGCCATCCGTAAGATGCTTTTCTGTGACTGGTGAGTACTCAACCA
AGTCATTCTGAGAATAGTGTATGCGGCGACCGAGTTGCTCTTGCCCGGCGTCAATACGGGATAATACCGC
GCCACATAGCAGAACTTTAAAAGTGCTCATCATTGGAAAACGTTCTTCGGGGCGAAAACTCTCAAGGATC
TTACCGCTGTTGAGATCCAGTTCGATGTAACCCACTCGTGCACCCAACTGATCTTCAGCATCTTTTACTT
TCACCAGCGTTTCTGGGTGAGCAAAAACAGGAAGGCAAAATGCCGCAAAAAAGGGAATAAGGGCGACACG
GAAATGTTGAATACTCATACTCTTCCTTTTTCAATATTATTGAAGCATTTATCAGGGTTATTGTCTCATG
AGCGGATACATA
Features (pLannotate 1.2.2; 13 found; start..end, strand, type, name):
     72..312     +  promoter       U6 promoter: RNA polymerase III promoter for human U6 snRNA
    341..416     +  misc_RNA       gRNA scaffold: guide RNA scaffold for the Streptococcus pyogenes CRISPR/Cas9 system
    428..449     -  protein_bind   attB2 (fragment): mutant version of attB; recombination site for the Gateway® BP reaction BP Clonase™
    463..517     -  CDS            lacI (fragment): lac repressor; lacI; The lac repressor binds to the lac operator to inhibit transcription in E. coli. This inhibition can be relieved by adding lactose or isopropyl-β-D-thiogalactopyranoside (IPTG).
    519..652     -  rep_origin     RSF ori (fragment): Plasmids containing the RSF 1030 origin of replication can be propagated in E. coli cells that contain additional plasmids with compatible origins.
    658..714     +  misc_feature   MCS: pUC18/19 multiple cloning site
    751..767     -  protein_bind   lac operator: The lac repressor binds to the lac operator to inhibit transcription in E. coli. This inhibition can be relieved by adding lactose or isopropyl-β-D-thiogalactopyranoside (IPTG). lac repressor encoded by lacI
    775..805     -  promoter       lac promoter: promoter for the E. coli lac operon
    820..841     -  protein_bind   CAP binding site: CAP binding activates transcription in the presence of cAMP. E. coli catabolite activator protein
    854..946     -  CDS            lacI (fragment): lac repressor; lacI; The lac repressor binds to the lac operator to inhibit transcription in E. coli. This inhibition can be relieved by adding lactose or isopropyl-β-D-thiogalactopyranoside (IPTG).
   1129..1717    -  rep_origin     ori: high-copy-number ColE1/pMB1/pBR322/pUC origin of replication
   1888..2748    -  CDS            AmpR: β-lactamase; bla; confers resistance to ampicillin, carbenicillin, and related antibiotics
   2749..41      -  promoter       AmpR promoter (across the origin): bla
