[The description below was written by a language model from this plasmid's Addgene catalogue record and pLannotate feature annotations shown in this document.]
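Description:
Ssh1 gRNA#3 is a small (about 2.8 kb) mammalian CRISPR guide RNA expression plasmid built on a minimal "gRNA backbone". Its functional cassette consists of the human U6 promoter, an RNA polymerase III promoter suited to producing short, uncapped transcripts, followed by a short gap that accommodates the target-specific spacer and then the Streptococcus pyogenes Cas9 guide RNA scaffold. The spacer is directed against mouse Ssh1 (slingshot protein phosphatase 1), and the "#3" in the name suggests it is one of several guides designed against this gene. The plasmid carries no Cas9 coding sequence and no mammalian selection marker or fluorescent reporter in the annotated features, so the nuclease must be supplied separately, for example from a co-delivered plasmid or a Cas9-expressing host.

Propagation in E. coli relies on a ColE1/pUC-type origin and a β-lactamase gene with its own promoter conferring ampicillin resistance. The feature annotation describes this origin as high copy, whereas the catalogue entry lists the plasmid as low copy; the record does not resolve this difference. The remaining annotations (a pUC18/19 multiple cloning site, lac promoter, lac operator and CAP binding site, short lacI and RSF ori fragments, and a partial attB2 site) appear to be cloning-vector remnants with no evident role in guide expression.

The stated purpose is Cas9-mediated knockout of Ssh1 in mammalian cells. The associated publication concerns activity-dependent stabilization of primary dendrites during mitral cell remodeling, consistent with use for loss-of-function analysis of Ssh1 in mouse neurons, although the delivery method is not stated in the record.
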