Addgene plasmid #163396: Ssh1 gRNA#3
Purpose: Cas9-mediated knockout of Ssh1 in mammalian cells
Depositing lab: Takeshi Imai. Depositing organization: Kyushu University. Publication: BMPR-2 gates activity-dependent stabilization of primary dendrites during mitral cell remodeling. Aihara S, Fujimoto S, Sakaguchi R, Imai T. Cell Rep. 2021 Jun 22;35(12):109276. doi: 10.1016/j.celrep.2021.109276. PubMed 34161760.
Backbone
  Vector backbone: gRNA backbone
  Backbone size w/o insert (bp): 2763
  Total vector size (bp): 2813
  Vector type: Mammalian Expression, CRISPR
Growth in bacteria
  Bacterial resistance: Ampicillin, 100 μg/mL
  Growth temperature: 37°C
  Growth strain: DH5alpha
  Copy number: Low Copy
Gene/Insert
  Gene/Insert name: ssh1
  gRNA/shRNA sequence: GTCCCCATCGAGGTGAATCTTGG
  Species: M. musculus (mouse)
  GenBank ID: NM_198109.5
  Entrez Gene: Ssh1 (a.k.a. Gm1394, SSH-1)
Terms and licenses: Academic/Nonprofit Terms; Industry Terms: Not Available to Industry
How to cite: Ssh1 gRNA#3 was a gift from Takeshi Imai (Addgene plasmid # 163396 ; http://n2t.net/addgene:163396 ; RRID:Addgene_163396)
